Addgene plasmid #158156: p33Lb
Purpose: (Empty Backbone) Expression of crRNA array and LbCas12a using one Pol II promoter. For plant genome editing.
Depositing lab: Kabin Xie. Depositing organization: Huazhong Agricultural University. Publication: Engineering Introns to Express RNA Guides for Cas9- and Cpf1-Mediated Multiplex Genome Editing. Ding D, Chen K, Chen Y, Li H, Xie K. Mol Plant. 2018 Apr 2;11(4):542-552. doi: 10.1016/j.molp.2018.02.005. Epub 2018 Feb 17. PubMed 29462720.
Backbone
  Vector backbone: pRGEB33
  Vector type: Plant Expression, CRISPR
  Selectable markers: Hygromycin
Growth in bacteria
  Bacterial resistance: Kanamycin, 50 μg/mL
  Growth temperature: 37°C
  Growth strain: DH5alpha
  Copy number: High Copy
Gene/Insert
  Gene/Insert name: None
Resource information
  A portion of this plasmid was derived from a plasmid made by: LbCas12a gene originates from plasmid pcDNA3.1-hLbCpf1
Terms and licenses: Academic/Nonprofit Terms; Industry Terms: Not Available to Industry
How to cite: p33Lb was a gift from Kabin Xie (Addgene plasmid # 158156 ; http://n2t.net/addgene:158156 ; RRID:Addgene_158156)
