[The description below was written by a language model from this plasmid's Addgene catalogue record and pLannotate feature annotations shown in this document.]
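Description:
p33Lb is a binary T-DNA vector for plant genome editing, built on the pRGEB33 backbone and supplied as an empty backbone, with no guide array yet inserted. It is designed so that LbCas12a (LbCpf1) and a crRNA array are produced from a single RNA polymerase II promoter. The backbone has the layout of an Agrobacterium shuttle plasmid. A high-copy ColE1/pBR322-type origin with the bom mobilisation region supports propagation in E. coli. The pVS1 oriV, RepA and StaA functions provide replication and stable maintenance in Agrobacterium. A kanamycin resistance gene outside the T-DNA borders selects for the plasmid in bacteria.

Between the nopaline-type left and right border repeats lie two plant expression units. The editing cassette uses the rice polyubiquitin RUBQ2 promoter to drive the LbCpf1 coding sequence from Lachnospiraceae bacterium ND2006, fused at its C-terminus to a bipartite nucleoplasmin nuclear localisation signal and a 3xHA epitope tag, and ending at the NOS terminator. The nuclease gene is recorded as deriving from a human-codon-optimised LbCpf1 expression plasmid, and it is flanked by attB1 and attB2 Gateway recombination scars. The title of the associated publication indicates that guides are expressed from an engineered intron. However, the feature table does not annotate an intron or a crRNA cloning site, so its position cannot be stated from this record. The second unit, in the opposite orientation, places hygromycin phosphotransferase under an enhanced CaMV 35S promoter with the CaMV polyadenylation signal, allowing hygromycin selection of transformed plant tissue. Short lacI, lac promoter/operator, lacZα and 3xFLAG fragments are remnants of the parental cloning vectors.

The plasmid is intended to receive a user-designed crRNA array for multiplex Cas12a editing in plants.
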