Features (pLannotate 1.2.2; 27 found; start..end, strand, type, name):
      1..81      -  promoter       CaMV 35S promoter (enhanced) (fragment): cauliflower mosaic virus 35S promoter with a duplicated enhancer region
     97..185     +  CDS            lacI (fragment): lac repressor; lacI; The lac repressor binds to the lac operator to inhibit transcription in E. coli. This inhibition can be relieved by adding lactose or isopropyl-β-D-thiogalactopyranoside (IPTG).
    198..219     +  protein_bind   CAP binding site: CAP binding activates transcription in the presence of cAMP. E. coli catabolite activator protein
    234..264     +  promoter       lac promoter: promoter for the E. coli lac operon
    268..290     +  protein_bind   lac operator (fragment): The lac repressor binds to the lac operator to inhibit transcription in E. coli. This inhibition can be relieved by adding lactose or isopropyl-β-D-thiogalactopyranoside (IPTG). lac repressor encoded by lacI
    334..2063    +  promoter       Ubi promoter: RUBQ2; promoter for the rice (Oryza sativa) polyubiquitin gene RUBQ2
   2079..2103    +  protein_bind   attB1: mutant version of attB; recombination site for the Gateway® BP reaction BP Clonase™
   2160..5843    +  CDS            LbCpf1: CRISPR-associated protein from Lachnospiraceae bacterium ND2006 (Zetsche et al., 2015)
   5844..5891    +  CDS            nucleoplasmin NLS: bipartite nuclear localization signal from nucleoplasmin
   5898..5978    +  CDS            3xHA: three tandem HA epitope tags
   6011..6035    -  protein_bind   attB2: mutant version of attB; recombination site for the Gateway® BP reaction BP Clonase™
   6045..6069    +  CDS            3xFLAG (fragment): three tandem FLAG® epitope tags, followed by an enterokinase cleavage site
   6091..6343    +  terminator     NOS terminator: nopaline synthase terminator and poly(A) signal
   6348..6505    +  CDS            lacZα (fragment): LacZα fragment of β-galactosidase; lacZ fragment
   6571..6595    +  misc_feature   RB T-DNA repeat: right border repeat from nopaline C58 T-DNA
   6935..7336    +  CDS            Y4CG_SINFN (fragment): Protein inferred from homology: Swiss-Prot protein existence level 3. From Sinorhizobium fredii (strain NBRC 101917 / NGR234).
   7896..8525    +  CDS            pVS1 StaA: stability protein from the Pseudomonas plasmid pVS1 (Heeb et al., 2000)
   8954..10027   +  CDS            pVS1 RepA: replication protein from the Pseudomonas plasmid pVS1 (Heeb et al., 2000)
  10093..10287   +  rep_origin     pVS1 oriV: origin of replication for the Pseudomonas plasmid pVS1 (Heeb et al., 2000)
  10490..10529   +  CDS            rop (fragment): Rop protein, which maintains plasmids at low copy number; rop
  10631..10771   +  misc_feature   bom: basis of mobility region from pBR322
  10957..11545   -  rep_origin     ori: high-copy-number ColE1/pMB1/pBR322/pUC origin of replication
  11632..12426   -  CDS            KanR: aminoglycoside phosphotransferase; aphA-3; confers resistance to kanamycin
  12851..12875   +  misc_feature   LB T-DNA repeat: left border repeat from nopaline C58 T-DNA
  12953..13127   -  polyA_signal   CaMV poly(A) signal: cauliflower mosaic virus polyadenylation signal
  13168..14193   -  CDS            HygR: hygromycin B phosphotransferase confers resistance to hygromycin
  14260..7       -  promoter       CaMV 35S promoter (enhanced) (across the origin): cauliflower mosaic virus 35S promoter with a duplicated enhancer region
>Addgene plasmid #158156 | p33Lb | addgene full sequence | sequence record 321501 | Addgene NGS Result
AGTCTCAATAGCCCTTTGGTCTTCTGAGACTGTATCTTTGATATTCTTGGAGTAGACGAGAGTGTCGTGC
TCCACCATGTTGGCAAGCTGCTCTAGCCAATACGCAAACCGCCTCTCCCCGCGCGTTGGCCGATTCATTA
ATGCAGCTGGCACGACAGGTTTCCCGACTGGAAAGCGGGCAGTGAGCGCAACGCAATTAATGTGAGTTAG
CTCACTCATTAGGCACCCCAGGCTTTACACTTTATGCTTCCGGCTCGTATGTTGTGTGGAATTGTGAGCG
GATAACAATTTCACACAGGAAACAGCTATGACATGATTACGCCAAGCTTACAAATTCGGGTCAAGGCGGA
AGCCAGCGCGCCACCCCACGTCAGCAAATACGGAGGCGCGGGGTTGACGGCGTCACCCGGTCCTAACGGC
GACCAACAAACCAGCCAGAAGAAATTACAGTAAAAAAAAAGTAAATTGCACTTTGATCCACCTTTTATTA
CCTAAGTCTCAATTTGGATCACCCTTAAACCTATCTTTTCAATTTGGGCCGGGTTGTGGTTTGGACTACC
ATGAACAACTTTTCGTCATGTCTAACTTCCCTTTCAGCAAACATATGAACCATATATAGAGGAGATCGGC
CGTATACTAGAGCTGATGTGTTTAAGGTCGTTGATTGCACGAGAAAAAAAAATCCAAATCGCAACAATAG
CAAATTTATCTGGTTCAAAGTGAAAAGATATGTTTAAAGGTAGTCCAAAGTAAAACTTATAGATAATAAA
ATGTGGTCCAAAGCGTAATTCACTCAAAAAAAATCAACGAGACGTGTACCAAACGGAGACAAACGGCATC
TTCTCGAAATTTCCCAACCGCTCGCTCGCCCGCCTCGTCTTCCCGGAAACCGCGGTGGTTTCAGCGTGGC
GGATTCTCCAAGCAGACGGAGACGTCACGGCACGGGACTCCTCCCACCACCCAACCGCCATAAATACCAG
CCCCCTCATCTCCTCTCCTCGCATCAGCTCCACCCCCGAAAAATTTCTCCCCAATCTCGCGAGGCTCTCG
TCGTCGAATCGAATCCTCTCGCGTCCTCAAGGTACGCTGCTTCTCCTCTCCTCGCTTCGTTTCGATTCGA
TTTCGGACGGGTGAGGTTGTTTTGTTGCTAGATCCGATTGGTGGTTAGGGTTGTCGATGTGATTATCGTG
AGATGTTTAGGGGTTGTAGATCTGATGGTTGTGATTTGGGCACGGTTGGTTCGATAGGTGGAATCGTGGT
TAGGTTTTGGGATTGGATGTTGGTTCTGATGATTGGGGGGAATTTTTACGGTTAGATGAATTGTTGGATG
ATTCGATTGGGGAAATCGGTGTAGATCTGTTGGGGAATTGTGGAACTAGTCATGCCTGAGTGATTGGTGC
GATTTGTAGCGTGTTCCATCTTGTAGGCCTTGTTGCGAGCATGTTCAGATCTACTGTTCCGCTCTTGATT
GAGTTATTGGTGCCATGGGTTGGTGCAAACACAGGCTTTAATATGTTATATCTGTTTTGTGTTTGATGTA
GATCTGTAGGGTAGTTCTTCTTAGACATGGTTCAATTATGTAGCTTGTGCGTTTCGATTTGATTTCATAT
GTTCACAGATTAGATAATGATGAACTCTTTTAATTAATTGTCAATGGTAAATAGGAAGTCTTGTCGCTAT
ATCTGTCATAATGATCTCATGTTACTATCTGCCAGTAATTTATGCTAAGAACTATATTAGAATATCATGT
TACAATCTGTAGTAATATCATGTTACAATCTGTAGTTCATCTATATAATCTATTGTGGTAATTTCTTTTT
ACTATCTGTGTGAAGATTATTGCCACTAGTTCATTCTACTTATTTCTGAAGTTCAGGATACGTGTGCTGT
TACTACCTATCTGAATACATGTGTGATGTGCCTGTTACTATCTTTTTGAATACATGTATGTTCTGTTGGA
ATATGGCAGGAGACCGAGGTCTCGGTTTGCTGTTTGATCCGTTGTTGTGTCCTTAATCTTGTGCTAGTTC
TTACCCTATCTGTTTGGTGATTATTTCTTGCAGATTCTAGAGTTATCAACAAGTTTGTACAAAAAAGCAG
GCTTCGAAGGAGATAGAACCAATTCTCTAAGGAAATACTTAACCATGGGTACCGCCACCATGAGCAAGCT
GGAGAAGTTTACAAACTGCTACTCCCTGTCTAAGACCCTGAGGTTCAAGGCCATCCCTGTGGGCAAGACC
CAGGAGAACATCGACAATAAGCGGCTGCTGGTGGAGGACGAGAAGAGAGCCGAGGATTATAAGGGCGTGA
AGAAGCTGCTGGATCGCTACTATCTGTCTTTTATCAACGACGTGCTGCACAGCATCAAGCTGAAGAATCT
GAACAATTACATCAGCCTGTTCCGGAAGAAAACCAGAACCGAGAAGGAGAATAAGGAGCTGGAGAACCTG
GAGATCAATCTGCGGAAGGAGATCGCCAAGGCCTTCAAGGGCAACGAGGGCTACAAGTCCCTGTTTAAGA
AGGATATCATCGAGACAATCCTGCCAGAGTTCCTGGACGATAAGGACGAGATCGCCCTGGTGAACAGCTT
CAATGGCTTTACCACAGCCTTCACCGGCTTCTTTGATAACAGAGAGAATATGTTTTCCGAGGAGGCCAAG
AGCACATCCATCGCCTTCAGGTGTATCAACGAGAATCTGACCCGCTACATCTCTAATATGGACATCTTCG
AGAAGGTGGACGCCATCTTTGATAAGCACGAGGTGCAGGAGATCAAGGAGAAGATCCTGAACAGCGACTA
TGATGTGGAGGATTTCTTTGAGGGCGAGTTCTTTAACTTTGTGCTGACACAGGAGGGCATCGACGTGTAT
AACGCCATCATCGGCGGCTTCGTGACCGAGAGCGGCGAGAAGATCAAGGGCCTGAACGAGTACATCAACC
TGTATAATCAGAAAACCAAGCAGAAGCTGCCTAAGTTTAAGCCACTGTATAAGCAGGTGCTGAGCGATCG
GGAGTCTCTGAGCTTCTACGGCGAGGGCTATACATCCGATGAGGAGGTGCTGGAGGTGTTTAGAAACACC
CTGAACAAGAACAGCGAGATCTTCAGCTCCATCAAGAAGCTGGAGAAGCTGTTCAAGAATTTTGACGAGT
ACTCTAGCGCCGGCATCTTTGTGAAGAACGGCCCCGCCATCAGCACAATCTCCAAGGATATCTTCGGCGA
GTGGAACGTGATCCGGGACAAGTGGAATGCCGAGTATGACGATATCCACCTGAAGAAGAAGGCCGTGGTG
ACCGAGAAGTACGAGGACGATCGGAGAAAGTCCTTCAAGAAGATCGGCTCCTTTTCTCTGGAGCAGCTGC
AGGAGTACGCCGACGCCGATCTGTCTGTGGTGGAGAAGCTGAAGGAGATCATCATCCAGAAGGTGGATGA
GATCTACAAGGTGTATGGCTCCTCTGAGAAGCTGTTCGACGCCGATTTTGTGCTGGAGAAGAGCCTGAAG
AAGAACGACGCCGTGGTGGCCATCATGAAGGACCTGCTGGATTCTGTGAAGAGCTTCGAGAATTACATCA
AGGCCTTCTTTGGCGAGGGCAAGGAGACAAACAGGGACGAGTCCTTCTATGGCGATTTTGTGCTGGCCTA
CGACATCCTGCTGAAGGTGGACCACATCTACGATGCCATCCGCAATTATGTGACCCAGAAGCCCTACTCT
AAGGATAAGTTCAAGCTGTATTTTCAGAACCCTCAGTTCATGGGCGGCTGGGACAAGGATAAGGAGACAG
ACTATCGGGCCACCATCCTGAGATACGGCTCCAAGTACTATCTGGCCATCATGGATAAGAAGTACGCCAA
GTGCCTGCAGAAGATCGACAAGGACGATGTGAACGGCAATTACGAGAAGATCAACTATAAGCTGCTGCCC
GGCCCTAATAAGATGCTGCCAAAGGTGTTCTTTTCTAAGAAGTGGATGGCCTACTATAACCCCAGCGAGG
ACATCCAGAAGATCTACAAGAATGGCACATTCAAGAAGGGCGATATGTTTAACCTGAATGACTGTCACAA
GCTGATCGACTTCTTTAAGGATAGCATCTCCCGGTATCCAAAGTGGTCCAATGCCTACGATTTCAACTTT
TCTGAGACAGAGAAGTATAAGGACATCGCCGGCTTTTACAGAGAGGTGGAGGAGCAGGGCTATAAGGTGA
GCTTCGAGTCTGCCAGCAAGAAGGAGGTGGATAAGCTGGTGGAGGAGGGCAAGCTGTATATGTTCCAGAT
CTATAACAAGGACTTTTCCGATAAGTCTCACGGCACACCCAATCTGCACACCATGTACTTCAAGCTGCTG
TTTGACGAGAACAATCACGGACAGATCAGGCTGAGCGGAGGAGCAGAGCTGTTCATGAGGCGCGCCTCCC
TGAAGAAGGAGGAGCTGGTGGTGCACCCAGCCAACTCCCCTATCGCCAACAAGAATCCAGATAATCCCAA
GAAAACCACAACCCTGTCCTACGACGTGTATAAGGATAAGAGGTTTTCTGAGGACCAGTACGAGCTGCAC
ATCCCAATCGCCATCAATAAGTGCCCCAAGAACATCTTCAAGATCAATACAGAGGTGCGCGTGCTGCTGA
AGCACGACGATAACCCCTATGTGATCGGCATCGATAGGGGCGAGCGCAATCTGCTGTATATCGTGGTGGT
GGACGGCAAGGGCAACATCGTGGAGCAGTATTCCCTGAACGAGATCATCAACAACTTCAACGGCATCAGG
ATCAAGACAGATTACCACTCTCTGCTGGACAAGAAGGAGAAGGAGAGGTTCGAGGCCCGCCAGAACTGGA
CCTCCATCGAGAATATCAAGGAGCTGAAGGCCGGCTATATCTCTCAGGTGGTGCACAAGATCTGCGAGCT
GGTGGAGAAGTACGATGCCGTGATCGCCCTGGAGGACCTGAACTCTGGCTTTAAGAATAGCCGCGTGAAG
GTGGAGAAGCAGGTGTATCAGAAGTTCGAGAAGATGCTGATCGATAAGCTGAACTACATGGTGGACAAGA
AGTCTAATCCTTGTGCAACAGGCGGCGCCCTGAAGGGCTATCAGATCACCAATAAGTTCGAGAGCTTTAA
GTCCATGTCTACCCAGAACGGCTTCATCTTTTACATCCCTGCCTGGCTGACATCCAAGATCGATCCATCT
ACCGGCTTTGTGAACCTGCTGAAAACCAAGTATACCAGCATCGCCGATTCCAAGAAGTTCATCAGCTCCT
TTGACAGGATCATGTACGTGCCCGAGGAGGATCTGTTCGAGTTTGCCCTGGACTATAAGAACTTCTCTCG
CACAGACGCCGATTACATCAAGAAGTGGAAGCTGTACTCCTACGGCAACCGGATCAGAATCTTCCGGAAT
CCTAAGAAGAACAACGTGTTCGACTGGGAGGAGGTGTGCCTGACCAGCGCCTATAAGGAGCTGTTCAACA
AGTACGGCATCAATTATCAGCAGGGCGATATCAGAGCCCTGCTGTGCGAGCAGTCCGACAAGGCCTTCTA
CTCTAGCTTTATGGCCCTGATGAGCCTGATGCTGCAGATGCGGAACAGCATCACAGGCCGCACCGACGTG
GATTTTCTGATCAGCCCTGTGAAGAACTCCGACGGCATCTTCTACGATAGCCGGAACTATGAGGCCCAGG
AGAATGCCATCCTGCCAAAGAACGCCGACGCCAATGGCGCCTATAACATCGCCAGAAAGGTGCTGTGGGC
CATCGGCCAGTTCAAGAAGGCCGAGGACGAGAAGCTGGATAAGGTGAAGATCGCCATCTCTAACAAGGAG
TGGCTGGAGTACGCCCAGACCAGCGTGAAGCACAAAAGGCCGGCGGCCACGAAAAAGGCCGGCCAGGCAA
AAAAGAAAAAGGGATCCTACCCATACGATGTTCCAGATTACGCTTATCCCTACGACGTGCCTGATTATGC
ATACCCATATGATGTCCCCGACTATGCCTAAGAATTCGCGGCCGCACTCGAGATATCTAGACCCAGCTTT
CTTGTACAAAGTGGTTGATAACAGCGACTACAAGGATGACGATGACAAGGCTTAGAGCTCGAATTTCCCC
GATCGTTCAAACATTTGGCAATAAAGTTTCTTAAGATTGAATCCTGTTGCCGGTCTTGCGATGATTATCA
TATAATTTCTGTTGAATTACGTTAAGCATGTAATAATTAACATGTAATGCATGACGTTATTTATGAGATG
GGTTTTTATGATTAGAGTCCCGCAATTATACATTTAATACGCGATAGAAAACAAAATATAGCGCGCAAAC
TAGGATAAATTATCGCGCGCGGTGTCATCTATGTTACTAGATCGGGAATTCACTGGCCGTCGTTTTACAA
CGTCGTGACTGGGAAAACCCTGGCGTTACCCAACTTAATCGCCTTGCAGCACATCCCCCTTTCGCCAGCT
GGCGTAATAGCGAAGAGGCCCGCACCGATCGCCCTTCCCAACAGTTGCGCAGCCTGAATGGCGAATGCTA
GAGCAGCTTGAGCTTGGATCAGATTGTCGTTTCCCGCCTTCAGTTTAAACTATCAGTGTTTGACAGGATA
TATTGGCGGGTAAACCTAAGAGAAAAGAGCGTTTATTAGAATAATCGGATATTTAAAAGGGCGTGAAAAG
GTTTATCCGTTCGTCCATTTGTATGTGCATGCCAACCACAGGGTTCCCCTCGGGATCAAAGTACTTTGAT
CCAACCCCTCCGCTGCTATAGTGCAGTCGGCTTCTGACGTTCAGTGCAGCCGTCTTCTGAAAACGACATG
TCGCACAAGTCCTAAGTTACGCGACAGGCTGCCGCCCTGCCCTTTTCCTGGCGTTTTCTTGTCGCGTGTT
TTAGTCGCATAAAGTAGAATACTTGCGACTAGAACCGGAGACATTACGCCATGAACAAGAGCGCCGCCGC
TGGCCTGCTGGGCTATGCCCGCGTCAGCACCGACGACCAGGACTTGACCAACCAACGGGCCGAACTGCAC
GCGGCCGGCTGCACCAAGCTGTTTTCCGAGAAGATCACCGGCACCAGGCGCGACCGCCCGGAGCTGGCCA
GGATGCTTGACCACCTACGCCCTGGCGACGTTGTGACAGTGACCAGGCTAGACCGCCTGGCCCGCAGCAC
CCGCGACCTACTGGACATTGCCGAGCGCATCCAGGAGGCCGGCGCGGGCCTGCGTAGCCTGGCAGAGCCG
TGGGCCGACACCACCACGCCGGCCGGCCGCATGGTGTTGACCGTGTTCGCCGGCATTGCCGAGTTCGAGC
GTTCCCTAATCATCGACCGCACCCGGAGCGGGCGCGAGGCCGCCAAGGCCCGAGGCGTGAAGTTTGGCCC
CCGCCCTACCCTCACCCCGGCACAGATCGCGCACGCCCGCGAGCTGATCGACCAGGAAGGCCGCACCGTG
AAAGAGGCGGCTGCACTGCTTGGCGTGCATCGCTCGACCCTGTACCGCGCACTTGAGCGCAGCGAGGAAG
TGACGCCCACCGAGGCCAGGCGGCGCGGTGCCTTCCGTGAGGACGCATTGACCGAGGCCGACGCCCTGGC
GGCCGCCGAGAATGAACGCCAAGAGGAACAAGCATGAAACCGCACCAGGACGGCCAGGACGAACCGTTTT
TCATTACCGAAGAGATCGAGGCGGAGATGATCGCGGCCGGGTACGTGTTCGAGCCGCCCGCGCACGTCTC
AACCGTGCGGCTGCATGAAATCCTGGCCGGTTTGTCTGATGCCAAGCTGGCGGCCTGGCCGGCCAGCTTG
GCCGCTGAAGAAACCGAGCGCCGCCGTCTAAAAAGGTGATGTGTATTTGAGTAAAACAGCTTGCGTCATG
CGGTCGCTGCGTATATGATGCGATGAGTAAATAAACAAATACGCAAGGGGAACGCATGAAGGTTATCGCT
GTACTTAACCAGAAAGGCGGGTCAGGCAAGACGACCATCGCAACCCATCTAGCCCGCGCCCTGCAACTCG
CCGGGGCCGATGTTCTGTTAGTCGATTCCGATCCCCAGGGCAGTGCCCGCGATTGGGCGGCCGTGCGGGA
AGATCAACCGCTAACCGTTGTCGGCATCGACCGCCCGACGATTGACCGCGACGTGAAGGCCATCGGCCGG
CGCGACTTCGTAGTGATCGACGGAGCGCCCCAGGCGGCGGACTTGGCTGTGTCCGCGATCAAGGCAGCCG
ACTTCGTGCTGATTCCGGTGCAGCCAAGCCCTTACGACATATGGGCCACCGCCGACCTGGTGGAGCTGGT
TAAGCAGCGCATTGAGGTCACGGATGGAAGGCTACAAGCGGCCTTTGTCGTGTCGCGGGCGATCAAAGGC
ACGCGCATCGGCGGTGAGGTTGCCGAGGCGCTGGCCGGGTACGAGCTGCCCATTCTTGAGTCCCGTATCA
CGCAGCGCGTGAGCTACCCAGGCACTGCCGCCGCCGGCACAACCGTTCTTGAATCAGAACCCGAGGGCGA
CGCTGCCCGCGAGGTCCAGGCGCTGGCCGCTGAAATTAAATCAAAACTCATTTGAGTTAATGAGGTAAAG
AGAAAATGAGCAAAAGCACAAACACGCTAAGTGCCGGCCGTCCGAGCGCACGCAGCAGCAAGGCTGCAAC
GTTGGCCAGCCTGGCAGACACGCCAGCCATGAAGCGGGTCAACTTTCAGTTGCCGGCGGAGGATCACACC
AAGCTGAAGATGTACGCGGTACGCCAAGGCAAGACCATTACCGAGCTGCTATCTGAATACATCGCGCAGC
TACCAGAGTAAATGAGCAAATGAATAAATGAGTAGATGAATTTTAGCGGCTAAAGGAGGCGGCATGGAAA
ATCAAGAACAACCAGGCACCGACGCCGTGGAATGCCCCATGTGTTGAGGAACGGGCGGTTGGCCAGGCGT
AAGCGGCTGGGTTGCCTGCCGGCCCTGCAATGGCACTGGAACCCCCAAGCCCGAGGAATCGGCGTGAGCG
GTCGCAAACCATCCGGCCCGGTACAAATCGGCGCGGCGCTGGGTGATGACCTGGTGGAGAAGTTGAAGGC
CGCGCAGGCCGCCCAGCGGCAACGCATCGAGGCAGAAGCACGCCCCGGTGAATCGTGGCAAGCGGCCGCT
GATCGAATCCGCAAAGAATCCCGGCAACCGCCGGCAGCCGGTGCGCCGTCGATTAGGAAGCCGCCCAAGG
GCGACGAGCAACCAGATTTTTTCGTTCCGATGCTCTATGACGTGGGCACCCGCGATAGTCGCAGCATCAT
GGACGTGGCCGTTTTCCGTCTGTCGAAGCGTGACCGACGAGCTGGCGAGGTGATCCGCTACGAGCTTCCA
GACGGGCACGTAGAGGTTTCCGCAGGGCCGGCCGGCATGGCCAGTGTGTGGGATTACGACCTGGTACTGA
TGGCGGTTTCCCATCTAACCGAATCCATGAACCGATACCGGGAAGGGAAGGGAGACAAGCCCGGCCGCGT
GTTCCGTCCACACGTTGCGGACGTACTCAAGTTCTGCCGGCGAGCCGATGGCGGAAAGCAGAAAGACGAC
CTGGTAGAAACCTGCATTCGGTTAAACACCACGCACGTTGCCATGCAGCGTACGAAGAAGGCCAAGAACG
GCCGCCTGGTGACGGTATCCGAGGGTGAAGCCTTGATTAGCCGCTACAAGATCGTAAAGAGCGAAACCGG
GCGGCCGGAGTACATCGAGATCGAGCTAGCTGATTGGATGTACCGCGAGATCACAGAAGGCAAGAACCCG
GACGTGCTGACGGTTCACCCCGATTACTTTTTGATCGATCCCGGCATCGGCCGTTTTCTCTACCGCCTGG
CACGCCGCGCCGCAGGCAAGGCAGAAGCCAGATGGTTGTTCAAGACGATCTACGAACGCAGTGGCAGCGC
CGGAGAGTTCAAGAAGTTCTGTTTCACCGTGCGCAAGCTGATCGGGTCAAATGACCTGCCGGAGTACGAT
TTGAAGGAGGAGGCGGGGCAGGCTGGCCCGATCCTAGTCATGCGCTACCGCAACCTGATCGAGGGCGAAG
CATCCGCCGGTTCCTAATGTACGGAGCAGATGCTAGGGCAAATTGCCCTAGCAGGGGAAAAAGGTCGAAA
AGCACTCTTTCCTGTGAATAGCACGTACATTGGGAACCCAAAGCCGTACATTGGGAACCGGAACCCGTAC
ATTGGGAACCCAAAGCCGTACATTGGGAACCGGTCACACATGTAAGTGACTGATATAAAAGAGAAAAAAG
GCGATTTTTCCGCCTAAAACTCTTTAAAACTTATTAAAACTCTTAAAACCCGCCTGGCCTGTGCATAACT
GTCTGGCCAGCGCACAGCCGAAGAGCTGCAAAAAGCGCCTACCCTTCGGTCGCTGCGCTCCCTACGCCCC
GCCGCTTCGCGTCGGCCTATCGCGGCCGCTGGCCGCTCAAAAATGGCTGGCCTACGGCCAGGCAATCTAC
CAGGGCGCGGACAAGCCGCGCCGTCGCCACTCGACCGCCGGCGCCCACATCAAGGCACCCTGCCTCGCGC
GTTTCGGTGATGACGGTGAAAACCTCTGACACATGCAGCTCCCGGAGACGGTCACAGCTTGTCTGTAAGC
GGATGCCGGGAGCAGACAAGCCCGTCAGGGCGCGTCAGCGGGTGTTGGCGGGTGTCGGGGCGCAGCCATG
ACCCAGTCACGTAGCGATAGCGGAGTGTATACTGGCTTAACTATGCGGCATCAGAGCAGATTGTACTGAG
AGTGCACCATATGCGGTGTGAAATACCGCACAGATGCGTAAGGAGAAAATACCGCATCAGGCGCTCTTCC
GCTTCCTCGCTCACTGACTCGCTGCGCTCGGTCGTTCGGCTGCGGCGAGCGGTATCAGCTCACTCAAAGG
CGGTAATACGGTTATCCACAGAATCAGGGGATAACGCAGGAAAGAACATGTGAGCAAAAGGCCAGCAAAA
GGCCAGGAACCGTAAAAAGGCCGCGTTGCTGGCGTTTTTCCATAGGCTCCGCCCCCCTGACGAGCATCAC
AAAAATCGACGCTCAAGTCAGAGGTGGCGAAACCCGACAGGACTATAAAGATACCAGGCGTTTCCCCCTG
GAAGCTCCCTCGTGCGCTCTCCTGTTCCGACCCTGCCGCTTACCGGATACCTGTCCGCCTTTCTCCCTTC
GGGAAGCGTGGCGCTTTCTCATAGCTCACGCTGTAGGTATCTCAGTTCGGTGTAGGTCGTTCGCTCCAAG
CTGGGCTGTGTGCACGAACCCCCCGTTCAGCCCGACCGCTGCGCCTTATCCGGTAACTATCGTCTTGAGT
CCAACCCGGTAAGACACGACTTATCGCCACTGGCAGCAGCCACTGGTAACAGGATTAGCAGAGCGAGGTA
TGTAGGCGGTGCTACAGAGTTCTTGAAGTGGTGGCCTAACTACGGCTACACTAGAAGGACAGTATTTGGT
ATCTGCGCTCTGCTGAAGCCAGTTACCTTCGGAAAAAGAGTTGGTAGCTCTTGATCCGGCAAACAAACCA
CCGCTGGTAGCGGTGGTTTTTTTGTTTGCAAGCAGCAGATTACGCGCAGAAAAAAAGGATCTCAAGAAGA
TCCTTTGATCTTTTCTACGGGGTCTGACGCTCAGTGGAACGAAAACTCACGTTAAGGGATTTTGGTCATG
CATTCTAGGTACTAAAACAATTCATCCAGTAAAATATAATATTTTATTTTCTCCCAATCAGGCTTGATCC
CCAGTAAGTCAAAAAATAGCTCGACATACTGTTCTTCCCCGATATCCTCCCTGATCGACCGGACGCAGAA
GGCAATGTCATACCACTTGTCCGCCCTGCCGCTTCTCCCAAGATCAATAAAGCCACTTACTTTGCCATCT
TTCACAAAGATGTTGCTGTCTCCCAGGTCGCCGTGGGAAAAGACAAGTTCCTCTTCGGGCTTTTCCGTCT
TTAAAAAATCATACAGCTCGCGCGGATCTTTAAATGGAGTGTCTTCTTCCCAGTTTTCGCAATCCACATC
GGCCAGATCGTTATTCAGTAAGTAATCCAATTCGGCTAAGCGGCTGTCTAAGCTATTCGTATAGGGACAA
TCCGATATGTCGATGGAGTGAAAGAGCCTGATGCACTCCGCATACAGCTCGATAATCTTTTCAGGGCTTT
GTTCATCTTCATACTCTTCCGAGCAAAGGACGCCATCGGCCTCACTCATGAGCAGATTGCTCCAGCCATC
ATGCCGTTCAAAGTGCAGGACCTTTGGAACAGGCAGCTTTCCTTCCAGCCATAGCATCATGTCCTTTTCC
CGTTCCACATCATAGGTGGTCCCTTTATACCGGCTGTCCGTCATTTTTAAATATAGGTTTTCATTTTCTC
CCACCAGCTTATATACCTTAGCAGGAGACATTCCTTCCGTATCTTTTACGCAGCGGTATTTTTCGATCAG
TTTTTTCAATTCCGGTGATATTCTCATTTTAGCCATTTATTATTTCCTTCCTCTTTTCTACAGTATTTAA
AGATACCCCAAGAAGCTAATTATAACAAGACGAACTCCAATTCACTGTTCCTTGCATTCTAAAACCTTAA
ATACCAGAAAACAGCTTTTTCAAAGTTGTTTTCAAAGTTGGCGTATAACATAGTATCGACGGAGCCGATT
TTGAAACCGCGGTGATCACAGGCAGCAACGCTCTGTCATCGTTACAATCAACATGCTACCCTCCGCGAGA
TCATCCGTGTTTCAAACCCGGCAGCTTAGTTGCCGTTCTTCCGAATAGCATCGGTAACATGAGCAAAGTC
TGCCGCCTTACAACGGCTCTCCCGCTGACGCCGTCCCGGACTGATGGGCTGCCTGTATCGAGTGGTGATT
TTGTGCCGAGCTGCCGGTCGGGGAGCTGTTGGCTGGCTGGTGGCAGGATATATTGTGGTGTAAACAAATT
GACGCTTAGACAACTTAATAACACATTGCGGACGTTTTTAATGTACTGAATTAACGCCGAATTAATTCGG
GGGATCTGGATTTTAGTACTGGATTTTGGTTTTAGGAATTAGAAATTTTATTGATAGAAGTATTTTACAA
ATACAAATACATACTAAGGGTTTCTTATATGCTCAACACATGAGCGAAACCCTATAGGAACCCTAATTCC
CTTATCTGGGAACTACTCACACATTATTATGGAGAAACTCGAGCTTGTCGATCGACAGATCCCGGTCGGC
ATCTACTCTATTTCTTTGCCCTCGGACGAGTGCTGGGGCGTCGGTTTCCACTATCGGCGAGTACTTCTAC
ACAGCCATCGGTCCAGACGGCCGCGCTTCTGCGGGCGATTTGTGTACGCCCGACAGTCCCGGCTCCGGAT
CGGACGATTGCGTCGCATCGACCCTGCGCCCAAGCTGCATCATCGAAATTGCCGTCAACCAAGCTCTGAT
AGAGTTGGTCAAGACCAATGCGGAGCATATACGCCCGGAGTCGTGGCGATCCTGCAAGCTCCGGATGCCT
CCGCTCGAAGTAGCGCGTCTGCTGCTCCATACAAGCCAACCACGGCCTCCAGAAGAAGATGTTGGCGACC
TCGTATTGGGAATCCCCGAACATCGCCTCGCTCCAGTCAATGACCGCTGTTATGCGGCCATTGTCCGTCA
GGACATTGTTGGAGCCGAAATCCGCGTGCACGAGGTGCCGGACTTCGGGGCAGTCCTCGGCCCAAAGCAT
CAGCTCATCGAGAGCCTGCGCGACGGACGCACTGACGGTGTCGTCCATCACAGTTTGCCAGTGATACACA
TGGGGATCAGCAATCGCGCATATGAAATCACGCCATGTAGTGTATTGACCGATTCCTTGCGGTCCGAATG
GGCCGAACCCGCTCGTCTGGCTAAGATCGGCCGCAGCGATCGCATCCATAGCCTCCGCGACCGGTTGTAG
AACAGCGGGCAGTTCGGTTTCAGGCAGGTCTTGCAACGTGACACCCTGTGAACGGCGGGAGATGCAATAG
GTCAGGCTCTCGCTAAACTCCCCAATGTCAAGCACTTCCGGAATCGGGAGCGCGGCCGATGCAAAGTGCC
GATAAACATAACGATCTTTGTAGAAACCATCGGCGCAGCTATTTACCCGCAGGACATATCCACGCCCTCC
TACATCGAAGCTGAAAGCACGAGATTCTTCGCCCTCCGAGAGCTGCATCAGGTCGGAGACGCTGTCGAAC
TTTTCGATCAGAAACTTCTCGACAGACGTCGCGGTGAGTTCAGGCTTTTTCATATCTCATTGCCCCCCGG
ATCTGCGAAAGCTCGAGAGAGATAGATTTGTAGAGAGAGACTGGTGATTTCAGCGTGTCCTCTCCAAATG
AAATGAACTTCCTTATATAGAGGAAGGGTCTTGCGAAGGATAGTGGGATTGTGCGTCATCCCTTACGTCA
GTGGAGATATCACATCAATCCACTTGCTTTGAAGACGTGGTTGGAACGTCTTCTTTTTCCACGATGCTCC
TCGTGGGTGGGGGTCCATCTTTGGGACCACTGTCGGCAGAGGCATCTTGAACGATAGCCTTTCCTTTATC
GCAATGATGGCATTTGTAGGTGCCACCTTCCTTTTCTACTGTCCTTTTGATGAAGTGACAGATAGCTGGG
CAATGGAATCCGAGGAGGTTTCCCGATATTACCCTTTGTTGAAAAGTCTCAATAGCCCTTTGGTCTTCTG
AGACTGTATCTTTGATATTCTTGGAGTAGACGAGAGTGTCGTGCTCCACCATGTTCACATCAATCCACTT
GCTTTGAAGACGTGGTTGGAACGTCTTCTTTTTCCACGATGCTCCTCGTGGGTGGGGGTCCATCTTTGGG
ACCACTGTCGGCAGAGGCATCTTGAACGATAGCCTTTCCTTTATCGCAATGATGGCATTTGTAGGTGCCA
CCTTCCTTTTCTACTGTCCTTTTGATGAAGTGACAGATAGCTGGGCAATGGAATCCGAGGAGGTTTCCCG
ATATTACCCTTTGTTGAAA
